>Addgene plasmid #203399 | pET28Man | addgene full sequence | sequence record 404714 | Addgene NGS Result
GCCAGACGCAGACGCGCCGAGACAGAACTTAATGGGCCCGCTAACAGCGCGATTTGCTGGTGACCCAATG
CGACCAGATGCTCCACGCCCAGTCGCGTACCGTCTTCATGGGAGAAAATAATACTGTTGATGGGTGTCTG
GTCAGAGACATCAAGAAATAACGCCGGAACATTAGTGCAGGCAGCTTCCACAGCAATGGCATCCTGGTCA
TCCAGCGGATAGTTAATGATCAGCCCACTGACGCGTTGCGCGAGAAGATTGTGCACCGCCGCTTTACAGG
CTTCGACGCCGCTTCGTTCTACCATCGACACCACCACGCTGGCACCCAGTTGATCGGCGCGAGATTTAAT
CGCCGCGACAATTTGCGACGGCGCGTGCAGGGCCAGACTGGAGGTGGCAACGCCAATCAGCAACGACTGT
TTGCCCGCCAGTTGTTGTGCCACGCGGTTGGGAATGTAATTCAGCTCCGCCATCGCCGCTTCCACTTTTT
CCCGCGTTTTCGCAGAAACGTGGCTGGCCTGGTTCACCACGCGGGAAACGGTCTGATAAGAGACACCGGC
ATACTCTGCGACATCGTATAACGTTACTGGTTTCACATTCACCACCCTGAATTGACTCTCTTCCGGGCGC
TATCATGCCATACCGCGAAAGGTTTTGCGCCATTCGATGGTGTCCGGGATCTCGACGCTCTCCCTTATGC
GACTCCTGCATTAGGAAGCAGCCCAGTAGTAGGTTGAGGCCGTTGAGCACCGCCGCCGCAAGGAATGGTG
CATGCAAGGAGATGGCGCCCAACAGTCCCCCGGCCACGGGGCCTGCCACCATACCCACGCCGAAACAAGC
GCTCATGAGCCCGAAGTGGCGAGCCCGATCTTCCCCATCGGTGATGTCGGCGATATAGGCGCCAGCAACC
GCACCTGTGGCGCCGGTGATGCCGGCCACGATGCGTCCGGCGTAGAGGATCGAGATCTCGATCCCGCGAA
ATTAATACGACTCACTATAGGGGAATTGTGAGCGGATAACAATTCCCCTCTAGAAATAATTTTGTTTAAC
TTTAAGAAGGAGATATACCATGGTCACCCAGGACCTCTACGACGGCTGGACCCTCACGGCCGTCTCCGGA
CCCGTCCCGGCCGAGCTGGCCGGCGTGCGCGTGCGGGCCCGCGTCCCCGGGACGAGCCACACCGCGCTGC
TCGACGAGGGCCTGATCCCCGACCCGTACCTCGACCGCAACGAGGACGTCCTCGCGTGGATGCGGCGCAC
CGACTGGGCCTACGAGCGCGAGCTCGTCCTCGACCCGGCCGCCGCCGACGAGCGCGTCGACCTCGTCTTC
GGCGGCATCGACACCGTCGGGACCGTCACGTTCGACGGCCACGAGCTCGGCCGCACCGCCAACCAGCACC
GGTCCTACCGGTTCGACGTGCGCGCCCTGCTGCGCCCCGACACCCAGCGCCTGCGCGTGGACCTGCGGGC
CGCGATCGTGCACGCCGAGGCGGAGCGCGAGCGCCTCGGCCACCGCCCGCTGGCCTACCCGCAGCCGTTC
AACATGGTCCGCAAGATGGCGTGCTCGTTCGGCTGGGACTGGGGCCCCGACCTGCAGACCGCGGGCCTGT
GGAAGCCGGTCCGCGTCGAGCGGTGGCGCACCGCGCGGCTCGCGTCGGTGCGCACGCACGTCACGGTCGA
CCCCGACGGCACCGGCCGGGTGCGCGTGCTCGTGGACCTCGAGCGCTCGGGCCTGCCCGGTGGCGACGCG
CCCGTCACGCTGCGCGCCCGCGTCCTGTCGGCCGACGTCGCCGTCACCGTGCCCGGCACGGCCACGTCGG
CCGTCGTCGAGCTCGAGGTCCCCCGGGCACCCCTGTGGTGGCCGGTCGGCCACGGCCCGCAGCCGCTGTC
CGACCTCACCGTCACGCTCGCGACGCGCGACGACGAGCCGCTCGACTCCTGGTCCCGGCGCATCGGGTTC
CGCACGGTCGAGGTCGACACGACGCCCGACGAGGACGGGACGCCGTTCACGTTCCGCGTCAACGGGCGGC
CGGTCTTCGTCAAGGGCGCCAACTGGATCCCCGACGACCACCTGCTCACCCGCATCACGCGCGAGCGCCT
CGCGCACCGGCTCGACCAGGCCGTCGAGGCGAACCTCAACCTGCTGCGCGTCTGGGGCGGCGGCATCTAC
GAGTCCGAGGACTTCTACGACCTGTGCGACGAGCGCGGCCTGCTCGTCTGGCAGGACTTCCTCCTCGCGT
GCGCGGCCTACCCCGAGGAGCAGCCCATCTGGGACGAGCTCGAGGCCGAGGCGCGCGAGAACGTCGCCCG
GCTCACGCCGCACGCCTCGCTAGTACTGTGGAACGGCGGCAACGAGAACCTCTGGGGCTTCATGGACTGG
GGCTGGCCGCAGGAGCTCGAGGGCCGCACGTGGGGCTACCGGCTGGCGACCGAGCTGCTCAAGGGCGTCG
TCGCGGAGCTCGACCCGACGCGCCCGTACGCCGACGGCAGCCCGTACTCCCCCGGCTTCGCGCTCGACGA
CGTCCACCCGAACGACCCGGACCACGGCACGCACCACGAGTGGGAGGTCTGGAACCGCGTCGACTACTCC
GCGTACCGCGACGACGTGCCGCGGTTCTGCTCCGAGTTCGGCTTCCAGGGCCCGCCGACGTGGTCGACCC
TCACGCGTGCCGTCCGCGCCGACGACGGCGGCCCGCTGACCAAGGACGACCCGACGTTCCTGCTGCACCA
GAAGGCCGAGGACGGCAACGGCAAGCTCGACCGCGGCCTCGCGCCGCACCTGGGCGTGCCCGCCGGCTTC
GTCGACTGGCACTGGGCGACGCAGCTCAACCAGGCCCGCGCCGTCGCGTTCGCGATCGAGCACTACCGGT
CGTGGTGGCCCCGGACCGCGGGCGCGATCGTGTGGCAGCTCAACGACTGCTGGCCGGTGACGTCGTGGGC
CGCGATCGACGGCGACGAGCGGGTCAAGCCGCTGTGGCACGCCCTGCGCCGCGCCTACGCCCCGCGCCTG
CTCACCGTGCAGCCGCGCGACGGCCGCGACGAGCTCGCGGTCGTCAACGACACGGGTGGCCTCTGGCAGG
GCACGGTCCGGCTCTCGCGGCGCACGCTCGACGGTGCGACGCTCGCCGAGGTCGAGCTCGGGCTGGCCGT
CGGCGCGTGGTCGGTCGGCCTGTTCGCGCTGCCCGACGAGGTCGCCGCGCCCGACGACGCGGCCGGCGAG
GTCCTGGTCGTCGACCTCGGGGACGTCCGCACGGTCCACACGTGGGCGCAGGACGTCGACCTGCGCCTCG
ACCCCGACCCGGTGTCCGCGACCGTGTCGCCGCTGCAGGACGGCTACCGCGTCGACGTGACCGCCCGGAC
GTTCGCCCGCTCGGTCACGCTGCACGTGGACCGCCTCGACCCCGACGCGACGGTCGACGACGCCCTCGTC
GACGTGCCGGCGGGCGAGACGTTCTCGTTCCACGTCCGCACCTCCGCACGGTTCGACGCCGCCGCCCTCA
CGCGCAGCCCCGTGCTGCGCACGGCGAACGACGTGGTCGTGCCGCGCGGCGCGACGGCACCGGCGGGCGC
CGAGCGTGATCTCCAGCAGTCCCGCGCGGCCGCACTCGAGCACCACCACCACCACCACTGAGATCCGGCT
GCTAACAAAGCCCGAAAGGAAGCTGAGTTGGCTGCTGCCACCGCTGAGCAATAACTAGCATAACCCCTTG
GGGCCTCTAAACGGGTCTTGAGGGGTTTTTTGCTGAAAGGAGGAACTATATCCGGATTGGCGAATGGG
[124 nt withheld, positions 3779-3902]
C
[91 nt withheld, positions 3904-3994]
A
[49 nt withheld, positions 3996-4044]
CCTTTGACGTTGGAGTCCACGTTCTTT
[37 nt withheld, positions 4072-4108]
ACCCTATCTCGGTCTATTCTTTTGATTTATAAGGGATTTTGCCGATTTCGGCCTATTGGTTAAAAAATGA
GCTGATTTAACAAAAATTTAACGCGAATTTTAACAAAATATTAACGCTTACAATTTAGGTGGCACTTTTC
GGGGAAATGTGCGCGGAACCCCTATTTGTTTATTTTTCTAAATACATTCAAATATGTATCCGCTCATGAA
TTAATTCTTAGAAAAACTCATCGAGCATCAAATGAAACTGCAATTTATTCATATCAGGATTATCAATACC
ATATTTTTGAAAAAGCCGTTTCTGTAATGAAGGAGAAAACTCACCGAGGCAGTTCCATAGGATGGCAAGA
TCCTGGTATCGGTCTGCGATTCCGACTCGTCCAACATCAATACAACCTATTAATTTCCCCTCGTCAAAAA
TAAGGTTATCAAGTGAGAAATCACCATGAGTGACGACTGAATCCGGTGAGAATGGCAAAAGTTTATGCAT
TTCTTTCCAGACTTGTTCAACAGGCCAGCCATTACGCTCGTCATCAAAATCACTCGCATCAACCAAACCG
TTATTCATTCGTGATTGCGCCTGAGCGAGACGAAATACGCGATCGCTGTTAAAAGGACAATTACAAACAG
GAATCGAATGCAACCGGCGCAGGAACACTGCCAGCGCATCAACAATATTTTCACCTGAATCAGGATATTC
TTCTAATACCTGGAATGCTGTTTTCCCGGGGATCGCAGTGGTGAGTAACCATGCATCATCAGGAGTACGG
ATAAAATGCTTGATGGTCGGAAGAGGCATAAATTCCGTCAGCCAGTTTAGTCTGACCATCTCATCTGTAA
CATCATTGGCAACGCTACCTTTGCCATGTTTCAGAAACAACTCTGGCGCATCGGGCTTCCCATACAATCG
ATAGATTGTCGCACCTGATTGCCCGACATTATCGCGAGCCCATTTATACCCATATAAATCAGCATCCATG
TTGGAATTTAATCGCGGCCTAGAGCAAGACGTTTCCCGTTGAATATGGCTCATAACACCCCTTGTATTAC
TGTTTATGTAAGCAGACAGTTTTATTGTTCATGACCAAAATCCCTTAACGTGAGTTTTCGTTCCACTGAG
CGTCAGACCCCGTAGAAAAGATCAAAGGATCTTCTTGAGATCCTTTTTTTCTGCGCGTAATCTGCTGCTT
GCAAACAAAAAAACCACCGCTACCAGCGGTGGTTTGTTTGCCGGATCAAGAGCTACCAACTCTTTTTCCG
AAGGTAACTGGCTTCAGCAGAGCGCAGATACCAAATACTGTCCTTCTAGTGTAGCCGTAGTTAGGCCACC
ACTTCAAGAACTCTGTAGCACCGCCTACATACCTCGCTCTGCTAATCCTGTTACCAGTGGCTGCTGCCAG
TGGCGATAAGTCGTGTCTTACCGGGTTGGACTCAAGACGATAGTTACCGGATAAGGCGCAGCGGTCGGGC
TGAACGGGGGGTTCGTGCACACAGCCCAGCTTGGAGCGAACGACCTACACCGAACTGAGATACCTACAGC
GTGAGCTATGAGAAAGCGCCACGCTTCCCGAAGGGAGAAAGGCGGACAGGTATCCGGTAAGCGGCAGGGT
CGGAACAGGAGAGCGCACGAGGGAGCTTCCAGGGGGAAACGCCTGGTATCTTTATAGTCCTGTCGGGTTT
CGCCACCTCTGACTTGAGCGTCGATTTTTGTGATGCTCGTCAGGGGGGCGGAGCCTATGGAAAAACGCCA
GCAACGCGGCCTTTTTACGGTTCCTGGCCTTTTGCTGGCCTTTTGCTCACATGTTCTTTCCTGCGTTATC
CCCTGATTCTGTGGATAACCGTATTACCGCCTTTGAGTGAGCTGATACCGCTCGCCGCAGCCGAACGACC
GAGCGCAGCGAGTCAGTGAGCGAGGAAGCGGAAGAGCGCCTGATGCGGTATTTTCTCCTTACGCATCTGT
GCGGTATTTCACACCGCAATGGTGCACTCTCAGTACAATCTGCTCTGATGCCGCATAGTTAAGCCAGTAT
ACACTCCGCTATCGCTACGTGACTGGGTCATGGCTGCGCCCCGACACCCGCCAACACCCGCTGACGCGCC
CTGACGGGCTTGTCTGCTCCCGGCATCCGCTTACAGACAAGCTGTGACCGTCTCCGGGAGCTGCATGTGT
CAGAGGTTTTCACCGTCATCACCGAAACGCGCGAGGCAGCTGCGGTAAAGCTCATCAGCGTGGTCGTGAA
GCGATTCACAGATGTCTGCCTGTTCATCCGCGTCCAGCTCGTTGAGTTTCTCCAGAAGCGTTAATGTCTG
GCTTCTGATAAAGCGGGCCATGTTAAGGGCGGTTTTTTCCTGTTTGGTCACTGATGCCTCCGTGTAAGGG
GGATTTCTGTTCATGGGGGTAATGATACCGATGAAACGAGAGAGGATGCTCACGATACGGGTTACTGATG
ATGAACATGCCCGGTTACTGGAACGTTGTGAGGGTAAACAACTGGCGGTATGGATGCGGCGGGACCAGAG
AAAAATCACTCAGGGTCAATGCCAGCGCTTCGTTAATACAGATGTAGGTGTTCCACAGGGTAGCCAGCAG
CATCCTGCGATGCAGATCCGGAACATAATGGTGCAGGGCGCTGACTTCCGCGTTTCCAGACTTTACGAAA
CACGGAAACCGAAGACCATTCATGTTGTTGCTCAGGTCGCAGACGTTTTGCAGCAGCAGTCGCTTCACGT
TCGCTCGCGTATCGGTGATTCATTCTGCTAACCAGTAAGGCAACCCCGCCAGCCTAGCCGGGTCCTCAAC
GACAGGAGCACGATCATGCGCACCCGTGGGGCCGCCATGCCGGCGATAATGGCCTGCTTCTCGCCGAAAC
GTTTGGTGGCGGGACCAGTGACGAAGGCTTGAGCGAGGGCGTGCAAGATTCCGAATACCGCAAGCGACAG
GCCGATCATCGTCGCGCTCCAGCGAAAGCGGTCCTCGCCGAAAATGACCCAGAGCGCTGCCGGCACCTGT
CCTACGAGTTGCATGATAAAGAAGACAGTCATAAGTGCGGCGACGATAGTCATGCCCCGCGCCCACCGGA
AGGAGCTGACTGGGTTGAAGGCTCTCAAGGGCATCGGTCGAGATCCCGGTGCCTAATGAGTGAGCTAACT
TACATTAATTGCGTTGCGCTCACTGCCCGCTTTCCAGTCGGGAAACCTGTCGTGCCAGCTGCATTAATGA
ATCGGCCAACGCGCGGGGAGAGGCGGTTTGCGTATTGGGCGCCAGGGTGGTTTTTCTTTTCACCAGTGAG
ACGGGCAACAGCTGATTGCCCTTCACCGCCTGGCCCTGAGAGAGTTGCAGCAAGCGGTCCACGCTGGTTT
GCCCCAGCAGGCGAAAATCCTGTTTGATGGTGGTTAACGGCGGGATATAACATGAGCTGTCTTCGGTATC
GTCGTATCCCACTACCGAGATATCCGCACCAACGCGCAGCCCGGACTCGGTAATGGCGCGCATTGCGCCC
AGCGCCATCTGATCGTTGGCAACCAGCATCGCAGTGGGAACGATGCCCTCATTCAGCATTTGCATGGTTT
GTTGAAAACCGGACATGGCACTCCAGTCGCCTTCCCGTTCCGCTATCGGCTGAATTTGATTGCGAGTGAG
ATATTTATGCCAGCCA
Features (pLannotate 1.2.2; 18 found; start..end, strand, type, name):
    597..674     -  promoter       lacI promoter: lacI
    682..961     -  CDS            TcR (fragment): tetracycline efflux protein; tet; confers resistance to tetracycline
    983..1001    +  promoter       T7 promoter: promoter for bacteriophage T7 RNA polymerase
   1002..1026    +  protein_bind   lac operator: The lac repressor binds to the lac operator to inhibit transcription in E. coli. This inhibition can be relieved by adding lactose or isopropyl-β-D-thiogalactopyranoside (IPTG). lac repressor encoded by lacI
   1041..1063    +  RBS            RBS: efficient ribosome binding site from bacteriophage T7 gene 10 (Olins and Rangwala, 1989)
   3611..3628    +  CDS            9xHis (fragment): 9xHis affinity tag
   3638..3687    +  CDS            SET1 (fragment): solubility-enhancement tag derived from T7 phage gene 10B
   3695..3742    +  terminator     T7 terminator: transcription terminator for bacteriophage T7 RNA polymerase
   3779..4207    +  rep_origin     f1 ori (sequence partly withheld): f1 bacteriophage origin of replication; arrow indicates direction of (+) strand synthesis
   4260..4317    +  promoter       AmpR promoter (fragment): bla
   4326..5141    -  CDS            KanR: aminoglycoside phosphotransferase; aph(3')-Ia; confers resistance to kanamycin in bacteria or G418 (Geneticin®) in eukaryotes
   5263..5851    +  rep_origin     ori: high-copy-number ColE1/pMB1/pBR322/pUC origin of replication
   6037..6176    -  misc_feature   bom: basis of mobility region from pBR322
   6278..6469    -  CDS            rop: Rop protein, which maintains plasmids at low copy number; rop
   6486..6866    +  CDS            YPB1_ECOLX: Protein predicted: Swiss-Prot protein existence level 4. From Escherichia coli.
   6938..7229    -  CDS            TcR (fragment): tetracycline efflux protein; tet; confers resistance to tetracycline
   7244..7265    -  protein_bind   CAP binding site: CAP binding activates transcription in the presence of cAMP. E. coli catabolite activator protein
   7278..596     -  CDS            lacI (across the origin): lac repressor; lacI; The lac repressor binds to the lac operator to inhibit transcription in E. coli. This inhibition can be relieved by adding lactose or isopropyl-β-D-thiogalactopyranoside (IPTG).
