[The description below was written by a language model from this plasmid's Addgene catalogue record and pLannotate feature annotations shown in this document.]
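Description:
pET28Man is a bacterial expression plasmid built on the pET28a(+) backbone that carries man2A from Cellulomonas fimi, a roughly 2.5 kb insert encoding an exo-β-mannosidase, recorded as unmutated. The sequenced plasmid is about 7.8 kb. The feature table does not annotate the man2A coding region itself, but the unannotated gap between the T7 gene 10 ribosome binding site and a short His-tag feature is the right size to hold it. This agrees with the catalogue entry of a C-terminal hexahistidine tag on the insert, which allows purification by metal-affinity chromatography. The restriction sites used for cloning are not recorded.

Expression is driven by the T7 promoter followed by a lac operator, with a T7 terminator downstream. The plasmid also carries lacI under its own promoter, so transcription is repressed until an inducer such as IPTG is added, and it requires a host that supplies T7 RNA polymerase. Selection is by kanamycin resistance (aminoglycoside phosphotransferase). Replication depends on a ColE1/pMB1-type origin accompanied by the bom region and the rop gene. The catalogue lists the plasmid as high copy, although rop normally acts to moderate copy number. An f1 origin is also present. Short annotated fragments such as TcR, an AmpR promoter piece and a gene 10-derived tag are remnants of the backbone or similarity hits rather than functional parts.

The stated purpose is production of recombinant β-mannosidase for enzymatic biotransformation of glycans and as a coupling enzyme in assays of other carbohydrate-processing enzymes. The associated publication describes a coupled fluorescent assay for GH125 exo-α-1,6-mannosidases.
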