Addgene plasmid #203399: pET28Man
Purpose: exo-beta mannosidase useful in enzymatic biotransformations of glycans and in coupled assays of various carbohydrate processing enzymes
Depositing lab: David Vocadlo. Depositing organization: Simon-Fraser University. Publication: Synthesis of 4-methylumbelliferyl alpha-d-mannopyranosyl-(1-->6)-beta-d-mannopyranoside and development of a coupled fluorescent assay for GH125 exo-alpha-1,6-mannosidases. Deng L, Tsybina P, Gregg KJ, Mosi R, Zandberg WF, Boraston AB, Vocadlo DJ. Bioorg Med Chem. 2013 Aug 15;21(16):4839-45. doi: 10.1016/j.bmc.2013.05.062. Epub 2013 Jun 11. PubMed 23816041.
Backbone
  Vector backbone: pET28A(+)
  Backbone manufacturer: Invitrogen
  Backbone size w/o insert (bp): 5369
  Vector type: Bacterial Expression
Growth in bacteria
  Bacterial resistance: Kanamycin, 50 μg/mL
  Growth temperature: 37°C
  Growth strain: DH5alpha
  Copy number: High Copy
Gene/Insert
  Gene/Insert name: man2A
  Species: Cellulomonas fimi
  Insert size (bp): 2529
  Mutation: None
  GenBank ID: AF126472
  Promoter: T7
  Tag / fusion protein: H6 (C terminal on insert)
  Cloning method: Restriction Enzyme; 5′ cloning site unknown (unknown if destroyed); 3′ cloning site unknown (unknown if destroyed)
  Sequencing primers: 5′ 5 prime
Resource information
  A portion of this plasmid was derived from a plasmid made by: ATCC 484
Terms and licenses: Academic/Nonprofit Terms; Industry Terms: Not Available to Industry
How to cite: pET28Man was a gift from David Vocadlo (Addgene plasmid # 203399 ; http://n2t.net/addgene:203399 ; RRID:Addgene_203399)
